>Addgene plasmid #173147 | pHyo245 | addgene full sequence | sequence record 404929 | Addgene NGS Result
TAATCAGACTGGGACCACGGTCCCACTCGTATCGTCGGTCTGATTATTAGTCTGGGACCACGGTCCCACT
CGTATCGTCGGTCTGATTATTAGTCTGGGACCACGGTCCCACTCGTATCGTCGGTCTGATAATCAGACTG
GGACCACGGTCCCACTCGTATCGTCGGTCTGATTATTAGTCTGGGACCATGGTCCCACTCGTATCGTCGG
TCTGATTATTAGTCTGGGACCACGGTCCCACTCGTATCGTCGGTCTGATTATTAGTCTGGAACCACGGTC
CCACTCGTATCGTCGGTCTGATTATTAGTCTGGGACCACGGTCCCACTCGTATCGTCGGTCTGATTATTA
GTCTGGGACCACGATCCCACTCGTGTTGTCGGTCTGATTATCGGTCTGGGACCACGGTCCCACTTGTATT
GTCGATCAGACTATCAGCGTGAGACTACGATTCCATCAATGCCTGTCAAGGGCAAGTATTGACATGTCGT
CGTAACCTGTAGAACGGAGTAACCTCGGTGTGCGGTTGTATGCCTGCTGTGGATTGCTGCTGTGTCCTGC
TTATCCACAACATTTTGCGCACGGTTATGTGGACAAAATACCTGGTTACCCAGGCCGTGCCGGCACGTTA
ACCGGGCTGCATCCGATGCAAGTGTGTCGCTGTCGAGTCAGAGGTTTTCACCGTCATCACCGAAACGCGC
GAGACGAAAGGGCCCGTACGGCCGACTAGTAGGCCTATTATTTTTGACACCAGACAAGTTGGTAATGGTA
GCGACCGGCGCTCAGTTGGAATTCATCCGGATATAGTTCCTCCTTTCAGCAAAAAACCCCTCAAGACCCG
TTTAGAGGCCCCAAGGGGTTATGCTAGTTATTGCTCAGCGGTGGCAGCAGCCAACTCAGCTTCCTTTCCG
AAATTAATACGACTCACTATAGGGGAATTGTGGCTTTGTTAGCAGCCGGATCTCAGTGGTGGTGGTGGTG
GTGCTCGAGTTATTTAAACTGTTTGAGGAAACGCAGATCGTTTTCGAAGAATGAACGCAGGTCGGTGACG
CCGTAACGCAACATAGTCAGACGCTCCATCCCCATCCCGAAGCCGAAACCAGAGTAAACTTCCGGGTCGA
TGCCAACGTTACGCAACACGTTCGGATGCACCATCCCGCAGCCCAGCACTTCCAGCCATTTACCGTTTTT
ACCCATGACGTCCACTTCCGCAGAAGGTTCGGTAAACGGGAAGTAGGAAGGACGGAAGCGAATCTGCAAA
TCTTCCTCAAAGAAGTTACGCAGGAAGTCGTGCAGCGTGCCTTTCAGGTTGGTAAAGCTGATGTTGGTAT
CAACAATCAGACCTTCCATCTGATGGAACATCGGCGTGTGAGTCTGGTCGTAGTCGTTACGATAAACACG
GCCAGGCGCGATGATACGAATCGGTGGCTGCTGGGCTTTCATGGTGCGGATCTGTACGCCAGAGGTCTGG
GTACGCAGCAGGCGGGTAGTGTCAAACCAGAAAGTGTCGTGGTCAGCGCGCGCCGGGTGGTGACCAGGAA
TGTTCAGAGCATCGAAGTTATGATAATCGTCTTCGATTTCCGGCCCGGTTGCCACGGTAAAGCCAAGCTC
ACCGAAGAAACTTTCGATACGGTCGATGGTACGGGTAACCGGATGCAGACCGCCGTTTTCAATGCGACGA
CCTGGCAGAGAGACATCAATCGTTTCCGCCGCCAGACGCGCATTCAGTGCAGCGCTTTCCAGTTCCGCTT
TACGCGCATTCAGCGCCTGCTGAACCTGCTCTTTCGCTTCGTTGATAACCGCACCAGCTGCCGGACGCTC
TTCTGGCGGCAGCTCACGCAGGGTCGTCATCTGAAGGGTTAAGTGCCCTTTTTTACCCAAATATTCGACG
CGCACATTATCTAACGCGGCAACATCTGACGCCTGGCTAATGGCCGCCTTCGCACTGGCAACCAGTTCTG
CGAGATGTGACATATGGCTGCCGCGCGGCACCAGGCCGCTGCTGTGATGATGATGATGATGGCTGCTGCC
CATGGTATATCTCCTTCTTAAAGTTAAACAAAATTATTTCTAGAGGGGAATTGTTATCCGCTCACAATTC
CCCTATAGTGAGTCGTATTAATTTCGCGGGATCGAGATCTCGATCCTCTACGCCGGACGCATCGTGGCCG
GCATCACCGGCGCCACAGGTGCGGTTGCTAGCATAACCCCTTGGGGCCTCTAAACGGGTCTTGAGGGGTT
TTTTGCTGGCGCCTATATCGCCGACATCACCGATGGGGAAGATCGGGCTCGCCACTTCGGGCTCATGAGC
GCTTGTTTCGGCGTGGGTATGGTGGCAGGCCCCGTGGCCGGGGGACTGTTGGGCGCCATCTCCTTGCATG
CACCATTCCTTGCGGCGGCGGTGCTCAACGGCCTCAACCTACTACTGGGCTGCTTCCTAATGCAGGAGTC
GCATAAGGGAGAGCGTCGAGATCCCGGACACCATCGAATGGCGCAAAACCTTTCGCGGTATGGCATGATA
GCGCCCGGAAGAGAGTCAATTCAGGGTGGTGAATGTGAAACCAGTAACGTTATACGATGTCGCAGAGTAT
GCCGGTGTCTCTTATCAGACCGTTTCCCGCGTGGTGAACCAGGCCAGCCACGTTTCTGCGAAAACGCGGG
AAAAAGTGGAAGCGGCGATGGCGGAGCTGAATTACATTCCCAACCGCGTGGCACAACAACTGGCGGGCAA
ACAGTCGTTGCTGATTGGCGTTGCCACCTCCAGTCTGGCCCTGCACGCGCCGTCGCAAATTGTCGCGGCG
ATTAAATCTCGCGCCGATCAACTGGGTGCCAGCGTGGTGGTGTCGATGGTAGAACGAAGCGGCGTCGAAG
CCTGTAAAGCGGCGGTGCACAATCTTCTCGCGCAACGCGTCAGTGGGCTGATCATTAACTATCCGCTGGA
TGACCAGGATGCCATTGCTGTGGAAGCTGCCTGCACTAATGTTCCGGCGTTATTTCTTGATGTCTCTGAC
CAGACACCCATCAACAGTATTATTTTCTCCCATGAAGACGGTACGCGACTGGGCGTGGAGCATCTGGTCG
CATTGGGTCACCAGCAAATCGCGCTGTTAGCGGGCCCATTAAGTTCTGTCTCGGCGCGTCTGCGTCTGGC
TGGCTGGCATAAATATCTCACTCGCAATCAAATTCAGCCGATAGCGGAACGGGAAGGCGACTGGAGTGCC
ATGTCCGGTTTTCAACAAACCATGCAAATGCTGAATGAGGGCATCGTTCCCACTGCGATGCTGGTTGCCA
ACGATCAGATGGCGCTGGGCGCAATGCGCGCCATTACCGAGTCCGGGCTGCGCGTTGGTGCGGATATCTC
GGTAGTGGGATACGACGATACCGAAGACAGCTCATGTTATATCCCGCCGTTAACCACCATCAAACAGGAT
TTTCGCCTGCTGGGGCAAACCAGCGTGGACCGCTTGCTGCAACTCTCTCAGGGCCAGGCGGTGAAGGGCA
ATCAGCTGTTGCCCGTCTCACTGGTGAAAAGAAAAACCACCCTGGCGCCCAATACGCAAACCGCCTCTCC
CCGCGCGTTGGCCGATTCATTAATGCAGCTGGCACGACAGGTTTCCCGACTGGAAAGCGGGCAGTGAGCG
CAACGCAATTAATGTAAGTTAGCTCACTCATTAGGCACCGGGATCTCGACCGATGCCCTTGAGAGCCTTC
AACCCAGTCAGCTCCTTCCGGTGGAAGCAGCATAACCTTTTTCCGTGATGGTAACTTCACGGTAACCAAG
ATGCTCGACCAATTCTCATGTTTGACAGCTTATCATCGAATTTCTGCCATTCATCCGCTTATTATCACTT
ATTCAGGCGTAGCAACCAGGCGTTTAAGGGCACCAATAACTGCCTTAAAAAAATTACGCCCCGCCCTGCC
ACTCATCGCAGTTGAGTAAACTTGGTCTGACAGTTACCAATGCTTAATCAGTGAGGCACCTATCTCAGCG
ATCTGTCTATTTCGTTCATCCATAGTTGCCTGACTCCCCGTCGTGTAGATAACTACGATACGGGAGGGCT
TACCATCTGGCCCCAGTGCTGCAATGATACCGCGAGAACCACGCTCACCGGCTCCAGATTTATCAGCAAT
AAACCAGCCAGCCGGAAGGGCCGAGCGCAGAAGTGGTCCTGCAACTTTATCCGCCTCCATCCAGTCTATT
AATTGTTGCCGGGAAGCTAGAGTAAGTAGTTCGCCAGTTAATAGTTTGCGCAACGTTGTTGCCATTGCTA
CAGGCATCGTGGTGTCACGCTCGTCGTTTGGTATGGCTTCATTCAGCTCCGGTTCCCAACGATCAAGGCG
AGTTACATGATCCCCCATGTTGTGCAAAAAAGCGGTTAGCTCCTTCGGTCCTCCGATCGTTGTCAGAAGT
AAGTTGGCCGCAGTGTTATCACTCATGGTTATGGCAGCACTGCATAATTCTCTTACTGTCATGCCATCCG
TAAGATGCTTTTCTGTGACTGGTGAGTACTCAACCAAGTCATTCTGAGAATAGTGTATGCGGCGACCGAG
TTGCTCTTGCCCGGCGTCAATACGGGATAATACCGCGCCACATAGCAGAACTTTAAAAGTGCTCATCATT
GGAAAACGTTCTTCGGGGCGAAAACTCTCAAGGATCTTACCGCTGTTGAGATCCAGTTCGATGTAACCCA
CTCGTGCACCCAACTGATCTTCAGCATCTTTTACTTTCACCAGCGTTTCTGGGTGAGCAAAAACAGGAAG
GCAAAATGCCGCAAAAAAGGGAATAAGGGCGACACGGAAATGTTGAATACTCATACTCTTCCTTTTTCAA
TATTATTGAAGCATTTATCAGGGTTATTGTCTCATGAGCGGATACATATTTGAATGTATTTAGAAAAATA
AACAAATAGGGGTTTACCGCTGAAAGTTCTGCAAAGCCTGATGGGACATAAGTCCATCAGTTCAACGGAA
GTCTACACGAAGGTTTTTGCGCTGGATGTGGCTGCCCGGCACCGGGTGCAGTTTGCGATGCCGGAGTCTG
ATGCGGTTGCGATGCTGAAACAATTATCCTGAGAATAAATGCCTTGGCCTTTATATGGAAATGTGGAACT
GAGTGGATATGCTGTTTTTGTCTGTTAAACAGAGAAGCTGGCTGTTATCCACTGAGAAGCGAACGAAACA
GTCGGGAAAATCTCCCATTATCGTAGAGATCCGCATTATTAATCTCAGGAGCCTGTGTAGCGTTTATAGG
AAGTAGTGTTCTGTCATGATGCCTGCAAGCGGTAACGAAAACGATTTGAATATGCCTTCAGGAACAATAG
AAATCTTCGTGCGGTGTTACGTTGAAGTGGAGCGGATTATGTCAGCAATGGACAGAACAACCTAATGAAC
ACAGAACCATGATGTGGTCTGTCCTTTTACAGCCAGTAGTGCTCGCCGCAGTCGAGCGACAGGGCGAAGC
CCTCGAGATCCCCTGCCATTTTTGGGGTGAGGCCGTTCGCGGCCGAGGGGCGCAGCCCCTGGGGGGATGG
GAGGCCCGCGTTAGCGGGCCGGGAGGGTTCGAGAAGGGGGGGCACCCCCCTTCGGCGTGCGCGGTCACGC
GCACAGGGCGCAGCCCTGGTTAAAAACAAGGTTTATAAATATTGGTTTAAAAGCAGGTTAAAAGACAGGT
TAGCGGTGGCCGAAAAACGGGCGGAAACCCTTGCAAATGCTGGATTTTCTGCCTGTGGACAGCCCCTCAA
ATGTCAATAGGTGCGCCCCTCATCTGTCAGCACTCTGCCCCTCAAGTGTCAAGGATCGCGCCCCTCATCT
GTCAGTAGTCGCGCCCCTCAAGTGTCAATACCGCAGGGCACTTATCCCCAGGCTTGTCCACATCATCTGT
GGGAAACTCGCGTAAAATCAGGCGTTTTCGCCGATTTGCGAGGCTGGCCAGCTCCACGTCGCCGGCCGAA
ATCGAGCCTGCCCCTCATCTGTCAACGCCGCGCCGGGTGAGTCGGCCCCTCAAGTGTCAACGTCCGCCCC
TCATCTGTCAGTGAGGGCCAAGTTTTCCGCGAGGTATCCACAACGCCGGCGGCCGGCCGCGGTGTCTCGC
ACACGGCTTCGACGGCGTTTCTGGCGCGTTTGCAGGGCCATAGACGGCCGCCAGCCCAGCGGCGAGGGCA
ACCAGCCCGGTGAGCGTCGGAAAGGGGAATTTCGAGTGAGCGAGGAAGCACCAGGGAACAGCACTTATAT
ATTCTGCTTACACACGATGCCTGAAAAAACTTCCCTTGGGGTTATCCACTTATCCACGGGGATATTTTTA
TAATTATTTTTTTTATAGTTTTTAGATCTTCTTTTTTAGAGCGCCTTGTAGGCCTTTATCCATGCTGGTT
CTAGAGAAGGTGTTGTGACAAATTGCCCTTTCAGTGTGACAAATCACCCTCAAATGACAGTCCTGTCTGT
GACAAATTGCCCTTAACCCTGTGACAAATTGCCCTCAGAAGAAGCTGTTTTTTCACAAAGTTATCCCTGC
TTATTGACTCTTTTTTATTTAGTGTGACAATCTAAAAACTTGTCACACTTCACATGGATCTGTCATGGCG
GAAACAGCGGTTATCAATCACAAGAAACGTAAAAATAGCCCGCGAATCGTCCAGTCAAACGACCTCACTG
AGGCGGCATATAGTCTCTCCCGGGATCAAAAACGTATGCTGTATCTGTTCGTTGACCAGATCAGAAAATC
TGATGGCACCCTACAGGAACATGACGGTATCTGCGAGATCCATGTTGCTAAATATGCTGAAATATTCGGA
TTGACCTCTGCGGAAGCCAGTAAGGATATACGGCAGGCATTGAAGAGTTTCGCGGGGAAGGAAGTGGTTT
TTTATCGCCCTGAAGAGGATGCCGGCGATGAAAAAGGCTATGAATCTTTTCCTTGGTTTATCAAACGTGC
GCACAGTCCATCCAGAGGGCTTTACAGTGTACATATCAACCCATATCTCATTCCCTTCTTTATCGGGTTA
CAGAACCGGTTTACGCAGTTTCGGCTTAGTGAAACAAAAGAAATCACCAATCCGTATGCCATGCGTTTAT
ACGAATCCCTGTGTCAGTATCGTAAGCCGGATGGCTCAGGCATCGTCTCTCTGAAAATCGACTGGATCAT
AGAGCGTTACCAGCTGCCTCAAAGTTACCAGCGTATGCCTGACTTCCGCCGCCGCTTCCTGCAGGTCTGT
GTTAATGAGATCAACAGCAGAACTCCAATGCGCCTCTCATACATTGAGAAAAAGAAAGGCCGCCAGACGA
CTCATATCGTATTTTCCTTCCGCGATATCACTTCCATGACGACAGGATAGTCTGAGGGTTATCTGTCACA
GATTTGAGGGTGGTTCGTCACATTTGTTCTGACCTACTGAGGGTAATTTGTCACAGTTTTGCTGTTTCCT
TCAGCCTGCATGGATTTTCTCATACTTTTTGAACTGTAATTTTTAAGGAAGCCAAATTTGAGGGCAGTTT
GTCACAGTTGATTTCCTTCTCTTTCCCTTCGTCATGTGACCTGATATCGGGGGTTAGTTCGTCATCATTG
ATGAGGGTTGATTATCACAGTTTATTACTCTGAATTGGCTATCCGCGTGTGTACCTCTACCTGGAGTTTT
TCCCACGGTGGATATTTCTTCTTGCGCTGAGCGTAAGAGCTATCTGACAGAACAGTTCTTCTTTGCTTCC
TCGCCAGTTCGCTCGCTATGCTCGGTTACACGGCTGCGGCGAGCGCTAGTGATAATAAGTGACTGAGGTA
TGTGCTCTTCTTATCTCCTTTTGTAGTGTTGCTCTTATTTTAAACAACTTTGCGGTTTTTTGATGACTTT
GCGATTTTGTTGTTGCTTTGCAGTAAATTGCAAGATTTAATAAAAAAACGCAAAGCAATGATTAAAGGAT
GTTCAGAATGAAACTCATGGAAACACTTAACCAGTGCATAAACGCTGGTCATGAAATGACGAAGGCTATC
GCCATTGCACAGTTTAATGATGACAGCCCGGAAGCGAGGAAAATAACCCGGCGCTGGAGAATAGGTGAAG
CAGCGGATTTAGTTGGGGTTTCTTCTCAGGCTATCAGAGATGCCGAGAAAGCAGGGCGACTACCGCACCC
GGATATGGAAATTCGAGGACGGGTTGAGCAACGTGTTGGTTATACAATTGAACAAATTAATCATATGCGT
GATGTGTTTGGTACGCGATTGCGACGTGCTGAAGACGTATTTCCACCGGTGATCGGGGTTGCTGCCCATA
AAGGTGGCGTTTACAAAACCTCAGTTTCTGTTCATCTTGCTCAGGATCTGGCTCTGAAGGGGCTACGTGT
TTTGCTCGTGGAAGGTAACGACCCCCAGGGAACAGCCTCAATGTATCACGGATGGGTACCAGATCTTCAT
ATTCATGCAGAAGACACTCTCCTGCCTTTCTATCTTGGGGAAAAGGACGATGTCACTTATGCAATAAAGC
CCACTTGCTGGCCGGGGCTTGACATTATTCCTTCCTGTCTGGCTCTGCACCGTATTGAAACTGAGTTAAT
GGGCAAATTTGATGAAGGTAAACTGCCCACCGATCCACACCTGATGCTCCGACTGGCCATTGAAACTGTT
GCTCATGACTATGATGTCATAGTTATTGACAGCGCGCCTAACCTGGGTATCGGCACGATTAATGTCGTAT
GTGCTGCTGATGTGCTGATTGTTCCCACGCCTGCTGAGTTGTTTGACTACACCTCCGCACTGCAGTTTTT
CGATATGCTTCGTGATCTGCTCAAGAACGTTGATCTTAAAGGGTTCGAGCCTGATGTACGTATTTTGCTT
ACCAAATACAGCAATAGTAATGGCTCTCAGTCCCCGTGGATGGAGGAGCAAATTCGGGATGCCTGGGGAA
GCATGGTTCTAAAAAATGTTGTACGTGAAACGGATGAAGTTGGTAAAGGTCAGATCCGGATGAGAACTGT
TTTTGAACAGGCCATTGATCAACGCTCTTCAACTGGTGCCTGGAGAAATGCTCTTTCTATTTGGGAACCT
GTCTGCAATGAAATTTTCGATCGTCTGATTAAACCACGCTGGGAGATTAGATAATGAAGCGTGCGCCTGT
TATTCCAAAACATACGCTCAATACTCAACCGGTTGAAGATACTTCGTTATCGACACCAGCTGCCCCGATG
GTGGATTCGTTAATTGCGCGCGTAGGAGTAATGGCTCGCGGTAATGCCATTACTTTGCCTGTATGTGGTC
GGGATGTGAAGTTTACTCTTGAAGTGCTCCGGGGTGATAGTGTTGAGAAGACCTCTCGGGTATGGTCAGG
TAATGAACGTGACCAGGAGCTGCTTACTGAGGACGCACTGGATGATCTCATCCCTTCTTTTCTACTGACT
GGTCAACAGACACCGGCGTTCGGTCGAAGAGTATCTGGTGTCATAGAAATTGCCGATGGGAGTCGCCGTC
GTAAAGCTGCTGCACTTACCGAAAGTGATTATCGTGTTCTGGTTGGCGAGCTGGATGATGAGCAGATGGC
TGCATTATCCAGATTGGGTAACGATTATCGCCCAACAAGTGCTTATGAACGTGGTCAGCGTTATGCAAGC
CGATTGCAGAATGAATTTGCTGGAAATATTTCTGCGCTGGCTGATGCGGAAAATATTTCACGTAAGATTA
TTACCCGCTGTATCAACACCGCCAAATTGCCTAAATCAGTTGTTGCTCTTTTTTCTCACCCCGGTGAACT
ATCTGCCCGGTCAGGTGATGCACTTCAAAAAGCCTTTACAGATAAAGAGGAATTACTTAAGCAGCAGGCA
TCTAACCTTCATGAGCAGAAAAAAGCTGGGGTGATATTTGAAGCTGAAGAAGTTATCACTCTTTTAACTT
CTGTGCTTAAAACGTCATCCGCATCAAGAACTAGTTTAAGCTCACGACATCAGTTTGCTCCTGGAGCGAC
AGTATTGTATAAGGGCGATAAAATGGTGCTTAACCTGGACAGGTCTCGTGTTCCAACTGAGTGTATAGAG
AAAATTGAGGCCATTCTTAAGGAACTTGAAAAGCCAGCACCCTGATGCGACCACGTTTTAGTCTACGTTT
ATCTGTCTTTACTTAATGTCCTTTGTTACAGGCCAGAAAGCATAACTGGCCTGAATATTCTCTCTGGGCC
CACTGTTCCACTTGTATCGTCGGTCTGA
Features (pLannotate 1.2.2; 31 found; start..end, strand, type, name):
    523..666     +  CDS            yuaZ (fragment): YUAZ_ECO57 - Protein predicted: Swiss-Prot protein existence level 4. From Escherichia coli O157:H7.
    668..703     -  CDS            rop (fragment): Rop protein, which maintains plasmids at low copy number; rop
    820..867     -  terminator     T7 terminator: transcription terminator for bacteriophage T7 RNA polymerase
    875..908     -  CDS            SET1 (fragment): solubility-enhancement tag derived from T7 phage gene 10B
    915..933     +  promoter       T7 promoter: promoter for bacteriophage T7 RNA polymerase
    966..983     -  CDS            9xHis (fragment): 9xHis affinity tag
    993..1973    -  CDS            pheS: SYFA_ECOLI - Experimental evidence at protein level: Swiss-Prot protein existence level 1. From Escherichia coli (strain K12).
   1977..1994    -  CDS            thrombin site: thrombin recognition and cleavage site
   2005..2021    -  CDS            capTEV™ (fragment): composite tag for in vivo biotinylation, TEV protease cleavage, and 6xHis tagging
   2040..2062    -  RBS            RBS: efficient ribosome binding site from bacteriophage T7 gene 10 (Olins and Rangwala, 1989)
   2077..2101    -  protein_bind   lac operator: The lac repressor binds to the lac operator to inhibit transcription in E. coli. This inhibition can be relieved by adding lactose or isopropyl-β-D-thiogalactopyranoside (IPTG). lac repressor encoded by lacI
   2102..2120    -  promoter       T7 promoter: promoter for bacteriophage T7 RNA polymerase
   2142..2199    +  CDS            TcR (fragment): tetracycline efflux protein; tet; confers resistance to tetracycline
   2198..2245    +  terminator     T7 terminator: transcription terminator for bacteriophage T7 RNA polymerase
   2243..2469    +  CDS            TcR (fragment): tetracycline efflux protein; tet; confers resistance to tetracycline
   2477..2554    +  promoter       lacI promoter: lacI
   2555..3637    +  CDS            lacI: lac repressor; lacI; The lac repressor binds to the lac operator to inhibit transcription in E. coli. This inhibition can be relieved by adding lactose or isopropyl-β-D-thiogalactopyranoside (IPTG).
   3650..3671    +  protein_bind   CAP binding site: CAP binding activates transcription in the presence of cAMP. E. coli catabolite activator protein
   3686..3734    +  CDS            TcR (fragment): tetracycline efflux protein; tet; confers resistance to tetracycline
   3802..3819    +  promoter       tet promoter (fragment): E. coli promoter for tetracycline efflux protein gene
   3903..3932    -  CDS            CmR (fragment): chloramphenicol acetyltransferase confers resistance to chloramphenicol
   3954..4814    -  CDS            AmpR: β-lactamase; bla; confers resistance to ampicillin, carbenicillin, and related antibiotics
   4815..4906    -  promoter       AmpR promoter: bla
   4911..5069    +  CDS            resD (fragment): REDF_ECOLI - Also known as D. Protein inferred from homology: Swiss-Prot protein existence level 3. Acts as a repressor of transcription and as a site-specific resolvase that cleaves at the RfsF site. From Escherichia coli (strain K12).
   5551..6165    -  rep_origin     oriV: origin of replication for the bacterial F plasmid
   6265..6484    +  rep_origin     ori2: secondary origin of replication for the bacterial F plasmid; also known as oriS
   6575..7330    +  CDS            repE: replication initiation protein for the bacterial F plasmid; repE
   7333..7583    +  misc_feature   incC: incC; incompatibility region of the bacterial F plasmid
   7909..9084    +  CDS            sopA: partitioning protein for the bacterial F plasmid; sopA
   9084..10052   +  CDS            sopB: SOPB_ECOLI - Also known as B. Experimental evidence at protein level: Swiss-Prot protein existence level 1. Control of plasmid partitioning; required to recognize the cis-acting. Binds specifically with the DNA segment containing the sopC region. SopB is trans-acting. From Escherichia coli (strain K12).
  10128..423     +  misc_feature   sopC (across the origin): sopC; centromere-like partitioning region of the bacterial F plasmid
