[The description below was written by a language model from this plasmid's Addgene catalogue record and pLannotate feature annotations shown in this document.]
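Description:
pHyo245 is a low-copy bacterial expression plasmid built on the pVS133 backbone for expressing the A294G variant of pheS in E. coli. Its replication and maintenance functions come from the F plasmid: the feature table shows oriV, ori2 (oriS), the initiator repE, the incC incompatibility region, and the sopA/sopB/sopC partitioning system. This is the BAC-type arrangement that holds a plasmid at very low copy number and segregates it stably. Selection is by ampicillin through a complete bla gene with its own promoter. The short tetracycline-resistance, chloramphenicol-resistance, rop and resD matches are annotated only as fragments and appear to be leftovers from earlier cloning steps rather than working markers.

The payload is a pET-style cassette on the minus strand: a T7 promoter with an adjacent lac operator, the T7 gene 10 ribosome binding site, the pheS coding sequence (alpha subunit of E. coli phenylalanyl-tRNA synthetase) and a T7 terminator. Short flanking matches to His-tag and thrombin-site sequences suggest the protein is tagged, though most of these are fragment-level hits. A second T7 promoter sits just downstream of the gene and points back toward it, with another T7 terminator beyond the first promoter, so the insert is bracketed by convergent T7 promoters, which matches the "dual T7 promoter" description. A plasmid-borne lacI with its promoter supplies repressor, making expression IPTG-responsive in hosts that provide T7 RNA polymerase.

PheS A294G is generally known as a relaxed-specificity mutant used for counterselection with chlorinated phenylalanine analogues. The associated publication concerns gene-specific mutagenesis for continuous in vivo evolution, so this plasmid plausibly serves as a T7-targeted test gene, although the record does not say so. The sequenced record is 10,178 nt, shorter than the 10,919 bp listed in the catalogue.
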