Addgene plasmid #173147: pHyo245
Purpose: Expresses pheS_A294G by dual T7 promoter in e.coli
Depositing lab: Seokhee Kim. Depositing organization: Seoul National University. Publication: Gene-specific mutagenesis enables rapid continuous evolution of enzymes in vivo. Park H, Kim S. Nucleic Acids Res. 2021 Apr 6;49(6):e32. doi: 10.1093/nar/gkaa1231. PubMed 33406230.
Backbone
  Vector backbone: pVS133
  Backbone size w/o insert (bp): 9875
  Total vector size (bp): 10919
  Vector type: Bacterial Expression
Growth in bacteria
  Bacterial resistance: Ampicillin, 100 μg/mL
  Growth temperature: 37°C
  Growth strain: DH5alpha
  Copy number: Low Copy
Gene/Insert
  Gene/Insert name: pheS_A294G
  Species: Synthetic
  Cloning method: Unknown
  Sequencing primers: 5′ 5'-CACTATAGGGGAATTGTGAGC-3'; 3′ 5'-GGTTATGCTAGTTATTGCTCAGC-3'
Terms and licenses: Academic/Nonprofit Terms; Industry Terms: Not Available to Industry
How to cite: pHyo245 was a gift from Seokhee Kim (Addgene plasmid # 173147 ; http://n2t.net/addgene:173147 ; RRID:Addgene_173147)
